>Addgene plasmid #53067 | pBullet-er-n | depositor full sequence | sequence record 82547 | pBullet-er-n sequence 8530 bps
ACGCGTCTGTCAGACCAAGTTTACTCATATATACTTTAGATTGATTTAAAACTTCATTTTTAATTTAAAA
GGATCTAGGTGAAGATCCTTTTTGATAATCTCATGACCAAAATCCCTTAACGTGAGTTTTCGTTCCACTG
AGCGTCAGACCCCGTAGAAAAGATCAAAGGATCTTCTTGAGATCCTTTTTTTCTGCGCGTAATCTGCTGC
TTGCAAACAAAAAAACCACCGCTACCAGCGGTGGTTTGTTTGCCGGATCAAGAGCTACCAACTCTTTTTC
CGAAGGTAACTGGCTTCAGCAGAGCGCAGATACCAAATACTGTTCTTCTAGTGTAGCCGTAGTTAGGCCA
CCACTTCAAGAACTCTGTAGCACCGCCTACATACCTCGCTCTGCTAATCCTGTTACCAGTGGCTGCTGCC
AGTGGCGATAAGTCGTGTCTTACCGGGTTGGACTCAAGACGATAGTTACCGGATAAGGCGCAGCGGTCGG
GCTGAACGGGGGGTTCGTGCACACAGCCCAGCTTGGAGCGAACGACCTACACCGAACTGAGATACCTACA
GCGTGAGCTATGAGAAAGCGCCACGCTTCCCGAAGGGAGAAAGGCGGACAGGTATCCGGTAAGCGGCAGG
GTCGGAACAGGAGAGCGCACGAGGGAGCTTCCAGGGGGAAACGCCTGGTATCTTTATAGTCCTGTCGGGT
TTCGCCACCTCTGACTTGAGCGTCGATTTTTGTGATGCTCGTCAGGGGGGCGGAGCCTATGGAAAAACGC
CAGCAACGCGGCCTTTTTACGGTTCCTGGCCTTTTGCTGGCCTTTTGCTCACATGTTCTTTCCTGCGTTA
TCCCCTGATTCTGTGGATAACCGTATTACCGCCTTTGAGTGAGCTGATACCGCTCGCCGCAGCCGAACGA
CCGAGCGCAGCGAGTCAGTGAGCGAGGAAGCGGAAGAGCGCCCAATACGCAAACCGCCTCTCCCCGCGCG
TTGGCCGATTCATTAATGCGGCCGCGAGCTCCCTACCCCTACTCCAAAAATGTCAAAGATACAGTCTCAG
AAGACCAAAGGGCTATTGAGACTTTTCAACAAAGGGTAATTTCGGGAAACCTCCTCGGATTCCATTGCCC
AGCTATCTGTCACTTCATCGAAAGGACAGTAGAAAAGGAAGGTGGCTCCTACAAATGCCATCATTGCGAT
AAAGGAAAGGCTATCATTCAAGATGCCTCTGCCGACAGTGGTCCCAAAGATGGACCCCCACCCACGAGGA
GCATCGTGGAAAAAGAAGACGTTCCAACCACGTCTTCAAAGCAAGTGGATTGATGTGACATCTCCACTGA
CGTAAGGGATGACGCACAATCCCACCCCTACTCCAAAAATGTCAAAGATACAGTCTCAGAAGACCAAAGG
GCTATTGAGACTTTTCAACAAAGGGTAATTTCGGGAAACCTCCTCGGATTCCATTGCCCAGCTATCTGTC
ACTTCATCGAAAGGACAGTAGAAAAGGAAGGTGGCTCCTACAAATGCCATCATTGCGATAAAGGAAAGGC
TATCATTCAAGATGCCTCTGCCGACAGTGGTCCCAAAGATGGACCCCCACCCACGAGGAGCATCGTGGAA
AAAGAAGACGTTCCAACCACGTCTTCAAAGCAAGTGGATTGATGTGACATCTCCACTGACGTAAGGGATG
ACGCACAATCCCACTATCCTTCGCAAGACCCTTCCTCTATATAAGGAAGTTCATTTCATTTGGAGAGGAC
AGCCCAGATCTTTGTTTGGGAATGAAGGTACAGGAGGGTTTGTTCGTGGTGGCTGTTTTCTACCTTGCTT
ATACGCAGCTAGTCAAGGGGCAACCTCGCAAGGAGTGCGGATCCATGGTGAGCAAGGGCGAGGAGCTGTT
CACCGGGGTGGTGCCCATCCTGGTCGAGCTGGACGGCGACGTAAACGGCCACAAGTTCAGCGTGTCCGGC
GAGGGCGAGGGCGATGCCACCTACGGCAAGCTGACCCTGAAGTTCATCTGCACCACCGGCAAGCTGCCCG
TGCCCTGGCCCACCCTCGTGACCACCCTGACCTGGGGCGTGCAGTGCTTCAGCCGCTACCCCGACCACAT
GAAGCAGCACGACTTCTTCAAGTCCGCCATGCCCGAAGGCTACGTCCAGGAGCGCACCATCTTCTTCAAG
GACGACGGCAACTACAAGACCCGCGCCGAGGTGAAGTTCGAGGGCGACACCCTGGTGAACCGCATCGAGC
TGAAGGGCATCGACTTCAAGGAGGACGGCAACATCCTGGGGCACAAGCTGGAGTACAACTACATCAGCCA
CAACGTCTATATCACCGCCGACAAGCAGAAGAACGGCATCAAGGCCAACTTCAAGATCCGCCACAACATC
GAGGACGGCAGCGTGCAGCTCGCCGACCACTACCAGCAGAACACCCCCATCGGCGACGGCCCCGTGCTGC
TGCCCGACAACCACTACCTGAGCACCCAGTCCGCCCTGAGCAAAGACCCCAACGAGAAGCGCGATCACAT
GGTCCTGCTGGAGTTCGTGACCGCCGCCGGGATCACTCTCGGCATGGACGAGCTGTACAAGAAGAGATCT
CATGACGAGCTGTAAAGCGGCGGCCCGGCTGCAGATCGTTCAAACATTTGGCAATAAAGTTTCTTAAGAT
TGAATCCTGTTGCCGGTCTTGCGATGATTATCATATAATTTCTGTTGAATTACGTTAAGCATGTAATAAT
TAACATGTAATGCATGACGTTATTTATGAGATGGGTTTTTATGATTAGAGTCCCGCAATTATACATTTAA
TACGCGATAGAAAACAAAATATAGCGCGCAAACTAGGATAAATTATCGCGCGCGGTGTCATCTATGTTAC
TAGATCCGATGATAAGCTGTCAAACATGAGAGCTCCCGGAATTGCCAGCTGGGGCGCCCTCTGGTAAGGT
TGGGAAGCCCTGCAAAGTAAACTGGATGGCTTTCTCGCCGCCAAGGATCTGATGGCGCAGGGGATCAAGC
TCTGATCAAGAGACAGGATGAGGATCGTTTCGCATGATTGAACAAGATGGATTGCACGCAGGTTCTCCGG
CCGCTTGGGTGGAGAGGCTATTCGGCTATGACTGGGCACAACAGACAATCGGCTGCTCTGATGCCGCCGT
GTTCCGGCTGTCAGCGCAGGGGCGCCCGGTTCTTTTTGTCAAGACCGACCTGTCCGGTGCCCTGAATGAA
CTGCAAGACGAGGCAGCGCGGCTATCGTGGCTGGCCACGACGGGCGTTCCTTGCGCAGCTGTGCTCGACG
TTGTCACTGAAGCGGGAAGGGACTGGCTGCTATTGGGCGAAGTGCCGGGGCAGGATCTCCTGTCATCTCA
CCTTGCTCCTGCCGAGAAAGTATCCATCATGGCTGATGCAATGCGGCGGCTGCATACGCTTGATCCGGCT
ACCTGCCCATTCGACCACCAAGCGAAACATCGCATCGAGCGAGCACGTACTCGGATGGAAGCCGGTCTTG
TCGATCAGGATGATCTGGACGAAGAGCATCAGGGGCTCGCGCCAGCCGAACTGTTCGCCAGGCTCAAGGC
GAGCATGCCCGACGGCGAGGATCTCGTCGTGACCCATGGCGATGCCTGCTTGCCGAATATCATGGTGGAA
AATGGCCGCTTTTCTGGATTCATCGACTGTGGCCGGCTGGGTGTGGCGGACCGCTATCAGGACATAGCGT
TGGCTACCCGTGATATTGCTGAAGAGCTTGGCGGCGAATGGGCTGACCGCTTCCTCGTGCTTTACGGTAT
CGCCGCTCCCGATTCGCAGCGCATCGCCTTCTATCGCCTTCTTGACGAGTTCTTCTGACACGTGTTAATT
CTTGAAGACGAAAGGGCCTCGTGATACGCCTATTTTTATAGGTTAATGTCATGATAATAATGGTTTCTTA
GACGTCAGGTGGCACTTTTCGGGGAAATGTGCGCGGAACCCCTATTTGTTTATTTTTCTAAATACATTCA
AATATGTATCCGCTCATGAGACAATAACCCTGATAAATGCTTCAATAATATTGAAAAAGGAAGAGTATGA
GTATTCAACATTTCCGTGTCGCCCTTATTCCCTTTTTTGCGGCATTTTGCCTTCCTGTTTTTGCTCACCC
AGAAACGCTGGTGAAAGTAAAAGATGCTGAAGATCAGTTGGGTGCACGAGTGGGTTACATCGAACTGGAT
CTCAACAGCGGTAAGATCCTTGAGAGTTTTCGCCCCGAAGAACGTTTTCCAATGATGAGCACTTTTAAAG
TTCTGCTATGTGGCGCGGTATTATCCCGTATTGACGCCGGGCAAGAGCAACTCGGTCGCCGCATACACTA
TTCTCAGAATGACTTGGTTGAGTACTCACCAGTCACAGAAAAGCATCTTACGGATGGCATGACAGTAAGA
GAATTATGCAGTGCTGCCATAACCATGAGTGATAACACTGCGGCCAACTTACTTCTGACAACGATCGGAG
GACCGAAGGAGCTAACCGCTTTTTTGCACAACATGGGGGATCATGTAACTCGCCTTGATCGTTGGGAACC
GGAGCTGAATGAAGCCATACCAAACGACGAGCGTGACACCACGATGCCTGTAGCAATGGCAACAACGTTG
CGCAAACTATTAACTGGCGAACTACTTACTCTAGCTTCCCGGCAACAATTAATAGACTGGATGGAGGCGG
ATAAAGTTGCAGGACCACTTCTGCGCTCGGCCCTTCCGGCTGGCTGGTTTATTGCTGATAAATCTGGAGC
CGGTGAGCGTGGGTCTCGCGGTATCATTGCAGCACTGGGGCCAGATGGTAAGCCCTCCCGTATCGTAGTT
ATCTACACGACGGGGAGTCAGGCAACTATGGATGAACGAAATAGACAGATCGCTGAGATAGGTGCCTCAC
TGATTAAGCATTGGTAAGTTAACAGAAGACCAGAGGGCTATTGAGACTTTTCAACAAAGGGTAATATCGG
GAAACCTCCTCGGATTCCATTGCCCAGCTATCTGTCACTTCATCGAAAGGACAGTAGAAAAGGAAGATGG
CTTCTACAAATGCCATCATTGCGATAAAGGAAAGGCTATCGTTCAAGATGCCTCTACCGACAGTGGTCCC
AAAGATGGACCCCCACCCACGAGGAACATCGTGGAAAAAGAAGACGTTCCAACCACGTCTTCAAAGCAAG
TGGATTGATGTGATATCTCCACTGACGTAAGGGATGACGCACAATCCCACTATCCTTCGCAAGACCCTTC
CTCTATATAAGGAAGTTCATTTCATTTGGAGAGGACCTCGAGGTCGACGGTATCGATAAGCTTATGGTGA
GCAAGGGCGAGGAGCTGTTCACCGGGGTGGTGCCCATCCTGGTCGAGCTGGACGGCGACGTAAACGGCCA
CAAGTTCAGCGTGTCCGGCGAGGGCGAGGGCGATGCCACCTACGGCAAGCTGACCCTGAAGTTCATCTGC
ACCACCGGCAAGCTGCCCGTGCCCTGGCCCACCCTCGTGACCACCTTCGGCTACGGCCTGCAGTGCTTCG
CCCGCTACCCCGACCACATGAAGCAGCACGACTTCTTCAAGTCCGCCATGCCCGAAGGCTACGTCCAGGA
GCGCACCATCTTCTTCAAGGACGACGGCAACTACAAGACCCGCGCCGAGGTGAAGTTCGAGGGCGACACC
CTGGTGAACCGCATCGAGCTGAAGGGCATCGACTTCAAGGAGGACGGCAACATCCTGGGGCACAAGCTGG
AGTACAACTACAACAGCCACAACGTCTATATCATGGCCGACAAGCAGAAGAACGGCATCAAGGTGAACTT
CAAGATCCGCCACAACATCGAGGACGGCAGCGTGCAGCTCGCCGACCACTACCAGCAGAACACCCCCATC
GGCGACGGCCCCGTGCTGCTGCCCGACAACCACTACCTGAGCTACCAGTCCGCCCTGAGCAAAGACCCCA
ACGAGAAGCGCGATCACATGGTCCTGCTGGAGTTCGTGACCGCCGCCGGGATCACTCTCGGCATGGACGA
GCTGTACAAGCATATGACAAGTTTGTACAAAAAAGCTGAACGAGAAACGTAAAATGATATAAATATCAAT
ATATTAAATTAGATTTTGCATAAAAAACAGACTACATAATACTGTAAAACACAACATATCCAGTCACTAT
GAATCAACTACTTAGATGGTATTAGTGACCTGTAGTCGACCGACAGCCTTCCAAATGTTCTTCGGGTGAT
GCTGCCAACTTAGTCGACCGACAGCCTTCCAAATGTTCTTCTCAAACGGAATCGTCGTATCCAGCCTACT
CGCTATTGTCCTCAATGCCGTATTAAATCATAAAAAGAAATAAGAAAAAGAGGTGCGAGCCTCTTTTTTG
TGTGACAAAATAAAAACATCTACCTATTCATATACGCTAGTGTCATAGTCCTGAAAATCATCTGCATCAA
GAACAATTTCACAACTCTTATACTTTTCTCTTACAAGTCGTTCGGCTTCATCTGGATTTTCAGCCTCTAT
ACTTACTAAACGTGATAAAGTTTCTGTAATTTCTACTGTATCGACCTGCAGACTGGCTGTGTATAAGGGA
GCCTGACATTTATATTCCCCAGAACATCAGGTTAATGGCGTTTTTGATGTCATTTTCGCGGTGGCTGAGA
TCAGCCACTTCTTCCCCGATAACGGAGACCGGCACACTGGCCATATCGGTGGTCATCATGCGCCAGCTTT
CATCCCCGATATGCACCACCGGGTAAAGTTCACGGGAGACTTTATCTGACAGCAGACGTGCACTGGCCAG
GGGGATCACCATCCGTCGCCCGGGCGTGTCAATAATATCACTCTGTACATCCACAAACAGACGATAACGG
CTCTCTCTTTTATAGGTGTAAACCTTAAACTGCATTTCACCAGCCCCTGTTCTCGTCAGCAAAAGAGCCG
TTCATTTCAATAAACCGGGCGACCTCAGCCATCCCTTCCTGATTTTCCGCTTTCCAGCGTTCGGCACGCA
GACGACGGGCTTCATTCTGCATGGTTGTGCTTACCAGACCGGAGATATTGACATCATATATGCCTTGAGC
AACTGATAGCTGTCGCTGTCAACTGTCACTGTAATACGCTGCTTCATAGCATACCTCTTTTTGACATACT
TCGGGTATACATATCAGTATATATTCTTATACCGCAAAAATCAGCGCGCAAATACGCATACTGTTATCTG
GCTTTTAGTAAGCCGGATCCACGCGGCGTTTACGCCCCGCCCTGCCACTCATCGCAGTACTGTTGTAATT
CATTAAGCATTCTGCCGACATGGAAGCCATCACAGACGGCATGATGAACCTGAATCGCCAGCGGCATCAG
CACCTTGTCGCCTTGCGTATAATATTTGCCCATGGTGAAAACGGGGGCGAAGAAGTTGTCCATATTGGCC
ACGTTTAAATCAAAACTGGTGAAACTCACCCAGGGATTGGCTGAGACGAAAAACATATTCTCAATAAACC
CTTTAGGGAAATAGGCCAGGTTTTCACCGTAACACGCCACATCTTGCGAATATATGTGTAGAAACTGCCG
GAAATCGTCGTGGTATTCACTCCAGAGCGATGAAAACGTTTCAGTTTGCTCATGGAAAACGGTGTAACAA
GGGTGAACACTATCCCATATCACCAGCTCACCGTCTTTCATTGCCATACGGAATTCCGGATGAGCATTCA
TCAGGCGGGCAAGAATGTGAATAAAGGCCGGATAAAACTTGTGCTTATTTTTCTTTACGGTCTTTAAAAA
GGCCGTAATATCCAGCTGAACGGTCTGGTTATAGGTACATTGAGCAACTGACTGAAATGCCTCAAAATGT
TCTTTACGATGCCATTGGGATATATCAACGGTGGTATATCCAGTGATTTTTTTCTCCATTTTAGCTTCCT
TAGCTCCTGAAAATCTCGATAACTCAAAAAATACGCCCGGTAGTGATCTTATTTCATTATGGTGAAAGTT
GGAACCTCTTACGTGCCGATCAACGTCTCATTTTCGCCAAAAGTTGGCCCAGGGCTTCCCGGTATCAACA
GGGACACCAGGATTTATTTATTCTGCGAAGTGATCTTCCGTCACAGGTATTTATTCGGCGCAAAGTGCGT
CGGGTGATGCTGCCAACTTAGTCGACTACAGGTCACTAATACCATCTAAGTAGTTGATTCATAGTGACTG
GATATGTTGTGTTTTACAGTATTATGTAGTCTGTTTTTTATGCAAAATCTAATTTAATATATTGATATTT
ATATCATTTTACGTTTCTCGTTCAGCTTTCTTGTACAAAGTGGTCTGATCTAGAGTCCGCAAAAATCACC
AGTCTCTCTCTACAAATCTATCTCTCTCTATTTTTCTCCAGAATAATGTGTGAGTAGTTCCCAGATAAGG
GAATTAGGGTTCTTATAGGGTTTCGCTCATGTGTTGAGCATATAAGAAACCCTTAGTATGTATTTGTATT
TGTAAAATACTTCTATCAATAAAATTTCTAATTCCTAAAACCAAAATCCAGTGAAGCGCT
Features (pLannotate 1.2.2; 25 found; start..end, strand, type, name):
    177..765     +  rep_origin     ori: high-copy-number ColE1/pMB1/pBR322/pUC origin of replication
    948..999     +  CDS            lacI (fragment): lac repressor; lacI; The lac repressor binds to the lac operator to inhibit transcription in E. coli. This inhibition can be relieved by adding lactose or isopropyl-β-D-thiogalactopyranoside (IPTG).
   1067..1355    +  promoter       CaMV 35S promoter (fragment): strong constitutive promoter from cauliflower mosaic virus
   1406..1751    +  promoter       CaMV 35S promoter: strong constitutive promoter from cauliflower mosaic virus
   1703..1749    +  promoter       minimal CaMV 35S promoter: minimal 35S promoter from cauliflower mosaic virus
   1772..1858    +  CDS            WAK2 (fragment): WAK2_ARATH - Experimental evidence at protein level: Swiss-Prot protein existence level 1. Serine/threonine-protein kinase that may function as a signaling receptor of extracellular matrix component. Binding to pectin may have significance in the control of cell expansion, morphogenesis and development. From Arabidopsis thaliana (Mouse-ear cress).
   1865..2581    +  CDS            ECFP: ECFP is a basic (constitutively fluorescent) cyan fluorescent protein published in 1996, derived from Aequorea victoria. It has low acid sensitivity.
   2624..2876    +  terminator     NOS terminator: nopaline synthase terminator and poly(A) signal
   2877..2893    -  promoter       tet promoter (fragment): E. coli promoter for tetracycline efflux protein gene
   2908..3012    +  CDS            tnpA (fragment): TN5P_ECOLX - Also known as tnp. Experimental evidence at protein level: Swiss-Prot protein existence level 1. Mediates transposition of transposon Tn5 by a 'cut and paste' mechanism. First, the monomeric transposase binds the 19 bp inverted DNA repeats flanking the transposon. Then, dimerization of the DNA- bound transposase creates a synaptic DNA complex. After nicking of the first DNA strand, excision of the transposon proceeds through a series of intermediates. The transposase then mediates the insertion of the transposon at a new site by strand transfer. The activity of the wild- type tran
   3044..3838    +  CDS            NeoR/KanR: aminoglycoside phosphotransferase from Tn5; aph(3')-II (or nptII); confers resistance to neomycin, kanamycin, and G418 (Geneticin®)
   3952..4056    +  promoter       AmpR promoter: bla
   4057..4917    +  CDS            AmpR: β-lactamase; bla; confers resistance to ampicillin, carbenicillin, and related antibiotics
   4942..5286    +  promoter       CaMV 35S promoter: strong constitutive promoter from cauliflower mosaic virus
   5239..5285    +  promoter       minimal CaMV 35S promoter: minimal 35S promoter from cauliflower mosaic virus
   5286..5313    -  misc_feature   MCS (fragment): pBluescript multiple cloning site
   5314..6030    +  CDS            EYFP: EYFP is a basic (constitutively fluorescent) green/yellow fluorescent protein published in 1996, derived from Aequorea victoria. It is reported to be a very rapidly-maturing weak dimer with high acid sensitivity.
   6037..6161    +  protein_bind   attR1: mutant version of attR; recombination site for the Gateway® LR reaction LR Clonase™
   6397..6549    -  CDS            dpnD (fragment): DPND_STRPN - Protein predicted: Swiss-Prot protein existence level 4. From Streptococcus pneumoniae serotype 4 (strain ATCC BAA-334 / TIGR4).
   6593..6895    -  CDS            ccdB: CCDB_ECOLI - Also known as G, letB, letD. Experimental evidence at protein level: Swiss-Prot protein existence level 1. Toxic component of a type II toxin-antitoxin (TA) system, functioning in plasmid maintainence. Responsible for the post- segregational killing (PSK) of plasmid-free cells, also referred to as a plasmid addiction system. Half-life of over 2 hours. Cell killing by CcdB is accompanied by filamentation, defects in chromosome and plasmid segregation, defects in cell division, formation of anucleate cells, decreased DNA synthesis and plasmid loss. Interferes with the activity of DN
   6900..7058    -  CDS            ccdA (fragment): CCDA_ECO57 - Also known as H, letA. Experimental evidence at protein level: Swiss-Prot protein existence level 1. Antitoxin component of a type II toxin-antitoxin (TA) system which inhibits the post-segregational killing (PSK) of plasmid-free cells, also referred to as a plasmid addiction system. Binds to and blocks the activity of CcdB; will also remove bound CcdB protein from the CcdB-GyrA complex by forming a CcdA-CcdB complex, a process termed rejuvenation. Functions as a transcriptional corepressor for the ccdAB operon, repression also requires CcdB (By similarity). From Escherichia coli
   7240..7899    -  CDS            CmR: chloramphenicol acetyltransferase; cat; confers resistance to chloramphenicol
   7900..8002    -  promoter       cat promoter: promoter of the E. coli cat gene encoding chloramphenicol acetyltransferase
   8180..8304    -  protein_bind   attR2: mutant version of attR; recombination site for the Gateway® LR reaction LR Clonase™
   8363..8522    +  polyA_signal   CaMV poly(A) signal (fragment): cauliflower mosaic virus polyadenylation signal
