[The description below was written by a language model from this plasmid's Addgene catalogue record and pLannotate feature annotations shown in this document.]
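Description:
pBullet-er-n is an empty Gateway destination vector built on the pBullet backbone, designed for subcellular localisation of plant proteins by transient expression in plant cells. It carries two independent plant expression cassettes on one plasmid, so a protein of interest and an organelle reference marker are delivered together. The annotated sequence is about 8.5 kb, slightly larger than the nominal 8 kb backbone size in the catalogue. It replicates in E. coli from a high-copy ColE1/pUC-type origin and is selected with ampicillin (β-lactamase) plus chloramphenicol. The chloramphenicol marker lies inside the Gateway cassette. Because that cassette also encodes the ccdB toxin, the unrecombined vector must be maintained in a ccdB-tolerant strain. A Tn5-derived NeoR/KanR gene is also present and is listed as a neomycin/kanamycin selectable marker, although no dedicated plant promoter is annotated directly upstream of it.

The marker cassette uses a CaMV 35S promoter, preceded by an additional partial 35S copy, to drive a 29-residue N-terminal fragment of Arabidopsis WAK2 fused to ECFP, followed by the NOS terminator. According to the record, this fusion ends in an HDEL retention signal. The WAK2 leader therefore directs entry into the secretory pathway and HDEL holds the cyan reporter in the endoplasmic reticulum. The second cassette places EYFP after another 35S promoter, followed by attR1, the ccdB/CmR counter-selection region, attR2 and a CaMV polyadenylation signal. An LR reaction with an entry clone replaces the attR-flanked region with the gene of interest, producing an N-terminal EYFP fusion. Its yellow signal can then be compared with the cyan ER marker in the same cell. The vector was deposited in connection with a plant glycosyltransferase clone collection for functional genomics.
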