Addgene plasmid #53067: pBullet-er-n
Purpose: (Empty Backbone) destination vector with WAK2 (29 aa)-ECFP- ER marker (HDEL) for tagged fluorescent protein (N-ter-EYFP) of plant gene
Depositing lab: Joshua Heazlewood. Depositing organization: Lawrence Berkeley National Laboratory. Publication: The Plant Glycosyltransferase Clone Collection for Functional Genomics. Lao J, Oikawa A, Bromley JR, McInerney P, Suttangkakul A, Smith-Moritz AM, Plahar H, Chiu TY, Gonzalez Fernandez-Nino SM, Ebert B, Yang F, Christiansen KM, Hansen SF, Stonebloom S, Adams PD, Ronald PC, Hillson NJ, Hadi MZ, Vega-Sanchez ME, Loque D, Scheller HV, Heazlewood1 JL. Plant J. 2014 Jun 6. doi: 10.1111/tpj.12577. PubMed 24905498.
Backbone
  Vector backbone: pBullet
  Backbone manufacturer: JBEI
  Backbone size (bp): 8000
  Vector type: Synthetic Biology
  Selectable markers: Neomycin (select with G418) ; Kanamycin
  Tag / fusion protein: ECFP (C terminal on backbone); EYFP (N terminal on insert)
Growth in bacteria
  Bacterial resistance: Chloramphenicol and Ampicillin, 25 & 100 μg/mL
  Growth temperature: 37°C
  Growth strain: ccdB Survival
  Copy number: High Copy
Gene/Insert
  Cloning method: Gateway Cloning
  Sequencing primers: 5′ ACAAGTTTGTACAAAAAAGCAGGCTTC; 3′ ACCACTTTGTACAAGAAAGCTGGGTC
Terms and licenses: Academic/Nonprofit Terms; Industry Terms: Not Available to Industry
Depositor comments: See http://gt.jbei.org/ for more information on the JBEI glycosyltransferase collection.
How to cite: pBullet-er-n was a gift from Joshua Heazlewood (Addgene plasmid # 53067 ; http://n2t.net/addgene:53067 ; RRID:Addgene_53067)
