>Addgene plasmid #53067 | pBullet-er-n | addgene partial sequence | sequence record 86417 | CAT-R 5'-GCAACTGACTGAAATGCCTC-3'
ACGGTGGTATATCCAGTGATTTTTTTCTCCATTTTAGCTTCCTTAGCTCCTGAAAATCTCGATAACTCAA
AAAATACGCCCGGTAGTGATCTTATTTCATTATGGTGAAAGTTGGAACCTCTTACGTGCCGATCAACGTC
TCATTTTCGCCAAAAGTTGGCCCAGGGCTTCCCGGTATCAACAGGGACACCAGGATTTATTTATTCTGCG
AAGTGATCTTCCGTCACAGGTATTTATTCGGCGCAAAGTGCGTCGGGTGATGCTGCCAACTTAGTCGACT
ACAGGTCACTAATACCATCTAAGTAGTTGATTCATAGTGACTGGATATGTTGTGTTTTACAGTATTATGT
AGTCTGTTTTTTATGCAAAATCTAATTTAATATATTGATATTTATATCATTTTACGTTTCTCGTTCAGCT
TTCTTGTACAAAGTGGTCTGATCTAGAGTCCGCAAAAATCACCAGTCTCTCTCTACAAATCTATCTCTCT
CTATTTTTCTCCAGAATAATGTGTGAGTAGTTCCCAGATAAGGGAATTAGGGTTCTTATAGGGTTTCGCT
CATGTGTTGAGCATATAAGAAACCCTTAGTATGTATTTGTATTTGTAAAATACTTCTATCAATAAAATTT
CTAATTCCTAAAACCAAAATCCAGTGAAGCGCTACGCGTCTGTCAGACCAAGTTTACTCATATATACTTT
AGATTGATTTAAAACTTCATTTTTAATTTAAAAGGATCTAGGTGAAGATCCTTTTTGATAATCTCATGAC
CAAAATCCCTTAACGTGAGTTTTCGTTCCACTGAGCGTCAGACCCCGTAGAAAAGATCAAAGGATCTTCT
TGAGATCCTTTT
