>Addgene plasmid #53067 | pBullet-er-n | addgene partial sequence | sequence record 86418 | ccdB-Fwd 5'-GCATGATGACCACCGATATG-3'
TGGCTGATCTCAGCCACCGCGAAAATGACATCAAAAACGCCATTAACCTGATGTTCTGGGGAATATAAAT
GTCAGGCTCCCTTATACACAGCCAGTCTGCAGGTCGATACAGTAGAAATTACAGAAACTTTATCACGTTT
AGTAAGTATAGAGGCTGAAAATCCAGATGAAGCCGAACGACTTGTAAGAGAAAAGTATAAGAGTTGTGAA
ATTGTTCTTGATGCAGATGATTTTCAGGACTATGACACTAGCGTATATGAATAGGTAGATGTTTTTATTT
TGTCACACAAAAAAGAGGCTCGCACCTCTTTTTCTTATTTCTTTTTATGATTTAATACGGCATTGAGGAC
AATAGCGAGTAGGCTGGATACGACGATTCCGTTTGAGAAGAACATTTGGAAGGCTGTCGGTCGACTAAGT
TGGCAGCATCACCCGAAGAACATTTGGAAGGCTGTCGGTCGACTACAGGTCACTAATACCATCTAAGTAG
TTGATTCATAGTGACTGGATATGTTGTGTTTTACAGTATTATGTAGTCTGTTTTTTATGCAAAATCTAAT
TTAATATATTGATATTTATATCATTTTACGTTTCTCGTTCAGCTTTTTTGTACAAACTTGTCATATGCTT
GTACAGCTCGTCCATGCCGAGAGTGATCCCGGCGGCGGTCACGAACTCCAGCAGGACCATGTGATCGCGC
TTCTCGTTGGGGTCTTTGCTCAGGGCGGACTGGTAGCTCAGGTAGTGGTTGTCGGGCAGCAGCACGGGGC
CGTCGCCGATGGGGGTGTTCTGCTGGTAGTGGTCGGCGAGCTGCACGCTGCCGTCCTCGATGTTGTGGCG
G
