>Addgene plasmid #53067 | pBullet-er-n | addgene partial sequence | sequence record 86420 | NOSterm-R 5'-attgccaaatgtttgaacga-3'
TCGTCATGAGATCTCTTCTTGTACAGCTCGTCCATGCCGAGAGTGATCCCGGCGGCGGTCACGAACTCCA
GCAGGACCATGTGATCGCGCTTCTCGTTGGGGTCTTTGCTCAGGGCGGACTGGGTGCTCAGGTAGTGGTT
GTCGGGCAGCAGCACGGGGCCGTCGCCGATGGGGGTGTTCTGCTGGTAGTGGTCGGCGAGCTGCACGCTG
CCGTCCTCGATGTTGTGGCGGATCTTGAAGTTGGCCTTGATGCCGTTCTTCTGCTTGTCGGCGGTGATAT
AGACGTTGTGGCTGATGTAGTTGTACTCCAGCTTGTGCCCCAGGATGTTGCCGTCCTCCTTGAAGTCGAT
GCCCTTCAGCTCGATGCGGTTCACCAGGGTGTCGCCCTCGAACTTCACCTCGGCGCGGGTCTTGTAGTTG
CCGTCGTCCTTGAAGAAGATGGTGCGCTCCTGGACGTAGCCTTCGGGCATGGCGGACTTGAAGAAGTCGT
GCTGCTTCATGTGGTCGGGGTAGCGGCTGAAGCACTGCACGCCCCAGGTCAGGGTGGTCACGAGGGTGGG
CCAGGGCACGGGCAGCTTGCCGGTGGTGCAGATGAACTTCAGGGTCAGCTTGCCGTAGGTGGCATCGCCC
TCGCCCTCGCCGGACACGCTGAACTTGTGGCCGTTTACGTCGCCGTCCAGCTCGACCAGGATGGGCACCA
CCCCGGTGAACAGCTCCTCGCCCTTGCTCACCATGGATCCGCACTCCTTGCGAGGTTGCCCCTTGACTAG
CTGCGTATAAGCAAGGTAGAAAACAGCCACCACGAACAAACCCTCCTGTACCTTCATTCCCAAACAAAGA
TCTGGGCTGTCCTCTCCAAATGAAATGAACTTCCTTATATAGAGGAA
