>Addgene plasmid #53067 | pBullet-er-n | addgene partial sequence | sequence record 86421 | pUC-4 5'-CAGTGAGCGAGGAAGCGGAAGAGCGCCCAA-3'
GCGCGTTGGCCGATTCATTAATGCGGCCGCGAGCTCCCTACCCCTACTCCAAAAATGTCAAAGATACAGT
CTCAGAAGACCAAAGGGCTATTGAGACTTTTCAACAAAGGGTAATTTCGGGAAACCTCCTCGGATTCCAT
TGCCCAGCTATCTGTCACTTCATCGAAAGGACAGTAGAAAAGGAAGGTGGCTCCTACAAATGCCATCATT
GCGATAAAGGAAAGGCTATCATTCAAGATGCCTCTGCCGACAGTGGTCCCAAAGATGGACCCCCACCCAC
GAGGAGCATCGTGGAAAAAGAAGACGTTCCAACCACGTCTTCAAAGCAAGTGGATTGATGTGACATCTCC
ACTGACGTAAGGGATGACGCACAATCCCACCCCTACTCCAAAAATGTCAAAGATACAGTCTCAGAAGACC
AAAGGGCTATTGAGACTTTTCAACAAAGGGTAATTTCGGGAAACCTCCTCGGATTCCATTGCCCAGCTAT
CTGTCACTTCATCGAAAGGACAGTAGAAAAGGAAGGTGGCTCCTACAAATGCCATCATTGCGATAAAGGA
AAGGCTATCATTCAAGATGCCTCTGCCGACAGTGGTCCCAAAGATGGACCCCCACCCACGAGGAGCATCG
TGGAAAAAGAAGACGTTCCAACCACGTCTTCAAAGCAAGTGGATTGATGTGACATCTCCACTGACGTAAG
GGATGACGCACAATCCCACTATCCTTCGCAAGACCCTTCCTCTATATAAGGAAGTTCATTTCATTTGGAG
AGGACAGCCCAGATCTTTGTTTGGGAATGAAGGTACAGGA
