>Addgene plasmid #53067 | pBullet-er-n | addgene partial sequence | sequence record 86422 | pPR244-F 5'-CCTCGAGGTCGACGGTATC-3'
CCGGGGTGGTGCCCATCCTGGTCGAGCTGGACGGCGACGTAAACGGCCACAAGTTCAGCGTGTCCGGCGA
GGGCGAGGGCGATGCCACCTACGGCAAGCTGACCCTGAAGTTCATCTGCACCACCGGCAAGCTGCCCGTG
CCCTGGCCCACCCTCGTGACCACCTTCGGCTACGGCCTGCAGTGCTTCGCCCGCTACCCCGACCACATGA
AGCAGCACGACTTCTTCAAGTCCGCCATGCCCGAAGGCTACGTCCAGGAGCGCACCATCTTCTTCAAGGA
CGACGGCAACTACAAGACCCGCGCCGAGGTGAAGTTCGAGGGCGACACCCTGGTGAACCGCATCGAGCTG
AAGGGCATCGACTTCAAGGAGGACGGCAACATCCTGGGGCACAAGCTGGAGTACAACTACAACAGCCACA
ACGTCTATATCATGGCCGACAAGCAGAAGAACGGCATCAAGGTGAACTTCAAGATCCGCCACAACATCGA
GGACGGCAGCGTGCAGCTCGCCGACCACTACCAGCAGAACACCCCCATCGGCGACGGCCCCGTGCTGCTG
CCCGACAACCACTACCTGAGCTACCAGTCCGCCCTGAGCAAAGACCCCAACGAGAAGCGCGATCACATGG
TCCTGCTGGAGTTCGTGACCGCCGCCGGGATCACTCTCGGCATGGACGAGCTGTACAAGCATATGACAAG
TTTGTACAAAAAAGCTGAACGAGAAACGTAAAATGATATAAATATCAATATATTAAATTAGATTTTGCAT
AAAAAACAGACTACATAATACTGTAAAACACAACATATCCAGTCACTATGAATCAACTACTTAGATGGTA
TTAGTGACCTGTAGTCGACCGACAGCCT
